>Addgene plasmid #194175 | pcDNA3.1+HIF1a-AS1_deltaExon1 (nucleotides 26-78) | addgene full sequence | sequence record 381932 | Addgene NGS Result
GACGGATCGGGAGATCTCCCGATCCCCTATGGTGCACTCTCAGTACAATCTGCTCTGATGCCGCATAGTT
AAGCCAGTATCTGCTCCCTGCTTGTGTGTTGGAGGTCGCTGAGTAGTGCGCGAGCAAAATTTAAGCTACA
ACAAGGCAAGGCTTGACCGACAATTGCATGAAGAATCTGCTTAGGGTTAGGCGTTTTGCGCTGCTTCGCG
ATGTACGGGCCAGATATACGCGTTGACATTGATTATTGACTAGTTATTAATAGTAATCAATTACGGGGTC
ATTAGTTCATAGCCCATATATGGAGTTCCGCGTTACATAACTTACGGTAAATGGCCCGCCTGGCTGACCG
CCCAACGACCCCCGCCCATTGACGTCAATAATGACGTATGTTCCCATAGTAACGCCAATAGGGACTTTCC
ATTGACGTCAATGGGTGGAGTATTTACGGTAAACTGCCCACTTGGCAGTACATCAAGTGTATCATATGCC
AAGTACGCCCCCTATTGACGTCAATGACGGTAAATGGCCCGCCTGGCATTATGCCCAGTACATGACCTTA
TGGGACTTTCCTACTTGGCAGTACATCTACGTATTAGTCATCGCTATTACCATGGTGATGCGGTTTTGGC
AGTACATCAATGGGCGTGGATAGCGGTTTGACTCACGGGGATTTCCAAGTCTCCACCCCATTGACGTCAA
TGGGAGTTTGTTTTGGCACCAAAATCAACGGGACTTTCCAAAATGTCGTAACAACTCCGCCCCATTGACG
CAAATGGGCGGTAGGCGTGTACGGTGGGAGGTCTATATAAGCAGAGCTCTCTGGCTAACTAGAGAACCCA
CTGCTTACTGGCTTATCGAAATTAATACGACTCACTATAGGGAGACCCAAGCTGGCTAGCGTTTAAACTT
AAGCTTGGTACCCGCCGCCGGCGCCCTCCATGGTGAAAGCGCTGGCTCCCTCCACACGCGGAGAAGAGAA
GGAAAGACTACAGTTCAACTGTCAATTGGTTGATCACCCGGATTTTATCTACACCTTAGCCTATGGTTGT
TCATCTCGTCTCTGCCTATGGCCCATTGACTCCCGGATCCCAGCTCCATTCTTCGGTACTTTACGCACCC
TGCTTCCAGTACCCCAACCAGAAGAATATATATAGCAGTTAACTGTCAGCTGGCGAAAAGGAGGAAAATT
CAGGAAGATAAAATAGCTGAATGAATTATCCCCGCTCCAGAACGCAGAGGAAAAATGAAATGGCCAGACC
CAGATGTTAAAAATGTGTTCCTTGCTCTTTCCTGCCCTAGCAAGGGCTGTTCCATGTTTAGGGGATGAAT
GCCGCTGAGAGTATTAGCAAAAATACATGTGTCATTGAGTCTGAGGAAGATAACTGAGACATACAGGTAT
TTCTCATAATGCATGTGGGCATCCATAGACATATTCTTAAATGGCTTAAGGACTTGGAAACTACCTCTAG
GAAACCTGAAACTTGAATGTTGGTCCACTAGGGAGAAGAAATGTTCCATTAGAATTCTGCAGATATCCAG
CACAGTGGCGGCCGCTCGAGTCTAGAGGGCCCGTTTAAACCCGCTGATCAGCCTCGACTGTGCCTTCTAG
TTGCCAGCCATCTGTTGTTTGCCCCTCCCCCGTGCCTTCCTTGACCCTGGAAGGTGCCACTCCCACTGTC
CTTTCCTAATAAAATGAGGAAATTGCATCGCATTGTCTGAGTAGGTGTCATTCTATTCTGGGGGGTGGGG
TGGGGCAGGACAGCAAGGGGGAGGATTGGGAAGACAATAGCAGGCATGCTGGGGATGCGGTGGGCTCTAT
GGCTTCTGAGGCGGAAAGAACCAGCTGGGGCTCTAGGGGGTATCCCC
[124 nt withheld, positions 1868-1991]
C
[91 nt withheld, positions 1993-2083]
A
[49 nt withheld, positions 2085-2133]
CCTTTGACGTTGGAGTCCACGTTCTTT
[37 nt withheld, positions 2161-2197]
ACCCTATCTCGGTCTATTCTTTTGATTTATAAGGGATTTTGCCGATTTCGGCCTATTGGTTAAAAAATGA
GCTGATTTAACAAAAATTTAACGCGAATTAATTCTGTGGAATGTGTGTCAGTTAGGGTGTGGAAAGTCCC
CAGGCTCCCCAGCAGGCAGAAGTATGCAAAGCATGCATCTCAATTAGTCAGCAACCAGGTGTGGAAAGTC
CCCAGGCTCCCCAGCAGGCAGAAGTATGCAAAGCATGCATCTCAATTAGTCAGCAACCATAGTCCCGCCC
CTAACTCCGCCCATCCCGCCCCTAACTCCGCCCAGTTCCGCCCATTCTCCGCCCCATGGCTGACTAATTT
TTTTTATTTATGCAGAGGCCGAGGCCGCCTCTGCCTCTGAGCTATTCCAGAAGTAGTGAGGAGGCTTTTT
TGGAGGCCTAGGCTTTTGCAAAAAGCTCCCGGGAGCTTGTATATCCATTTTCGGATCTGATCAAGAGACA
GGATGAGGATCGTTTCGCATGATTGAACAAGATGGATTGCACGCAGGTTCTCCGGCCGCTTGGGTGGAGA
GGCTATTCGGCTATGACTGGGCACAACAGACAATCGGCTGCTCTGATGCCGCCGTGTTCCGGCTGTCAGC
GCAGGGGCGCCCGGTTCTTTTTGTCAAGACCGACCTGTCCGGTGCCCTGAATGAACTGCAGGACGAGGCA
GCGCGGCTATCGTGGCTGGCCACGACGGGCGTTCCTTGCGCAGCTGTGCTCGACGTTGTCACTGAAGCGG
GAAGGGACTGGCTGCTATTGGGCGAAGTGCCGGGGCAGGATCTCCTGTCATCTCACCTTGCTCCTGCCGA
GAAAGTATCCATCATGGCTGATGCAATGCGGCGGCTGCATACGCTTGATCCGGCTACCTGCCCATTCGAC
CACCAAGCGAAACATCGCATCGAGCGAGCACGTACTCGGATGGAAGCCGGTCTTGTCGATCAGGATGATC
TGGACGAAGAGCATCAGGGGCTCGCGCCAGCCGAACTGTTCGCCAGGCTCAAGGCGCGCATGCCCGACGG
CGAGGATCTCGTCGTGACCCATGGCGATGCCTGCTTGCCGAATATCATGGTGGAAAATGGCCGCTTTTCT
GGATTCATCGACTGTGGCCGGCTGGGTGTGGCGGACCGCTATCAGGACATAGCGTTGGCTACCCGTGATA
TTGCTGAAGAGCTTGGCGGCGAATGGGCTGACCGCTTCCTCGTGCTTTACGGTATCGCCGCTCCCGATTC
GCAGCGCATCGCCTTCTATCGCCTTCTTGACGAGTTCTTCTGAGCGGGACTCTGGGGTTCGAAATGACCG
ACCAAGCGACGCCCAACCTGCCATCACGAGATTTCGATTCCACCGCCGCCTTCTATGAAAGGTTGGGCTT
CGGAATCGTTTTCCGGGACGCCGGCTGGATGATCCTCCAGCGCGGGGATCTCATGCTGGAGTTCTTCGCC
CACCCCAACTTGTTTATTGCAGCTTATAATGGTTACAAATAAAGCAATAGCATCACAAATTTCACAAATA
AAGCATTTTTTTCACTGCATTCTAGTTGTGGTTTGTCCAAACTCATCAATGTATCTTATCATGTCTGTAT
ACCGTCGACCTCTAGCTAGAGCTTGGCGTAATCATGGTCATAGCTGTTTCCTGTGTGAAATTGTTATCCG
CTCACAATTCCACACAACATACGAGCCGGAAGCATAAAGTGTAAAGCCTGGGGTGCCTAATGAGTGAGCT
AACTCACATTAATTGCGTTGCGCTCACTGCCCGCTTTCCAGTCGGGAAACCTGTCGTGCCAGCTGCATTA
ATGAATCGGCCAACGCGCGGGGAGAGGCGGTTTGCGTATTGGGCGCTCTTCCGCTTCCTCGCTCACTGAC
TCGCTGCGCTCGGTCGTTCGGCTGCGGCGAGCGGTATCAGCTCACTCAAAGGCGGTAATACGGTTATCCA
CAGAATCAGGGGATAACGCAGGAAAGAACATGTGAGCAAAAGGCCAGCAAAAGGCCAGGAACCGTAAAAA
GGCCGCGTTGCTGGCGTTTTTCCATAGGCTCCGCCCCCCTGACGAGCATCACAAAAATCGACGCTCAAGT
CAGAGGTGGCGAAACCCGACAGGACTATAAAGATACCAGGCGTTTCCCCCTGGAAGCTCCCTCGTGCGCT
CTCCTGTTCCGACCCTGCCGCTTACCGGATACCTGTCCGCCTTTCTCCCTTCGGGAAGCGTGGCGCTTTC
TCATAGCTCACGCTGTAGGTATCTCAGTTCGGTGTAGGTCGTTCGCTCCAAGCTGGGCTGTGTGCACGAA
CCCCCCGTTCAGCCCGACCGCTGCGCCTTATCCGGTAACTATCGTCTTGAGTCCAACCCGGTAAGACACG
ACTTATCGCCACTGGCAGCAGCCACTGGTAACAGGATTAGCAGAGCGAGGTATGTAGGCGGTGCTACAGA
GTTCTTGAAGTGGTGGCCTAACTACGGCTACACTAGAAGAACAGTATTTGGTATCTGCGCTCTGCTGAAG
CCAGTTACCTTCGGAAAAAGAGTTGGTAGCTCTTGATCCGGCAAACAAACCACCGCTGGTAGCGGTGGTT
TTTTTGTTTGCAAGCAGCAGATTACGCGCAGAAAAAAAGGATCTCAAGAAGATCCTTTGATCTTTTCTAC
GGGGTCTGACGCTCAGTGGAACGAAAACTCACGTTAAGGGATTTTGGTCATGAGATTATCAAAAAGGATC
TTCACCTAGATCCTTTTAAATTAAAAATGAAGTTTTAAATCAATCTAAAGTATATATGAGTAAACTTGGT
CTGACAGTTACCAATGCTTAATCAGTGAGGCACCTATCTCAGCGATCTGTCTATTTCGTTCATCCATAGT
TGCCTGACTCCCCGTCGTGTAGATAACTACGATACGGGAGGGCTTACCATCTGGCCCCAGTGCTGCAATG
ATACCGCGAGACCCACGCTCACCGGCTCCAGATTTATCAGCAATAAACCAGCCAGCCGGAAGGGCCGAGC
GCAGAAGTGGTCCTGCAACTTTATCCGCCTCCATCCAGTCTATTAATTGTTGCCGGGAAGCTAGAGTAAG
TAGTTCGCCAGTTAATAGTTTGCGCAACGTTGTTGCCATTGCTACAGGCATCGTGGTGTCACGCTCGTCG
TTTGGTATGGCTTCATTCAGCTCCGGTTCCCAACGATCAAGGCGAGTTACATGATCCCCCATGTTGTGCA
AAAAAGCGGTTAGCTCCTTCGGTCCTCCGATCGTTGTCAGAAGTAAGTTGGCCGCAGTGTTATCACTCAT
GGTTATGGCAGCACTGCATAATTCTCTTACTGTCATGCCATCCGTAAGATGCTTTTCTGTGACTGGTGAG
TACTCAACCAAGTCATTCTGAGAATAGTGTATGCGGCGACCGAGTTGCTCTTGCCCGGCGTCAATACGGG
ATAATACCGCGCCACATAGCAGAACTTTAAAAGTGCTCATCATTGGAAAACGTTCTTCGGGGCGAAAACT
CTCAAGGATCTTACCGCTGTTGAGATCCAGTTCGATGTAACCCACTCGTGCACCCAACTGATCTTCAGCA
TCTTTTACTTTCACCAGCGTTTCTGGGTGAGCAAAAACAGGAAGGCAAAATGCCGCAAAAAAGGGAATAA
GGGCGACACGGAAATGTTGAATACTCATACTCTTCCTTTTTCAATATTATTGAAGCATTTATCAGGGTTA
TTGTCTCATGAGCGGATACATATTTGAATGTATTTAGAAAAATAAACAAATAGGGGTTCCGCGCACATTT
CCCCGAAAAGTGCCACCTGACGTC
Features (pLannotate 1.2.2; 19 found; start..end, strand, type, name):
     28..80      -  misc_feature   bom (fragment): basis of mobility region from pBR322
    235..614     +  enhancer       CMV enhancer: human cytomegalovirus immediate early enhancer
    615..818     +  promoter       CMV promoter: human cytomegalovirus (CMV) immediate early promoter
    814..847     +  LTR            5' LTR (truncated) (fragment): truncated 5' long terminal repeat (LTR) from HIV-1
    863..881     +  promoter       T7 promoter: promoter for bacteriophage T7 RNA polymerase
   1598..1822    +  polyA_signal   bGH poly(A) signal: bovine growth hormone polyadenylation signal
   1826..1847    +  promoter       SV40 promoter (fragment): SV40 enhancer and early promoter
   1868..2296    +  rep_origin     f1 ori (sequence partly withheld): f1 bacteriophage origin of replication; arrow indicates direction of (+) strand synthesis
   2310..2639    +  promoter       SV40 promoter: SV40 enhancer and early promoter
   2706..3497    +  CDS            neo: KKA2_KLEPN - Also known as kan, nptII. Experimental evidence at protein level: Swiss-Prot protein existence level 1. Resistance to kanamycin, neomycin, paromomycin, ribostamycin, butirosin and gentamicin B. From Klebsiella pneumoniae.
   3521..3679    +  CDS            ble (fragment): BLE_KLEPN - Experimental evidence at protein level: Swiss-Prot protein existence level 1. Binding protein with a strong affinity to the bleomycin family of antibiotics. Binds to CL990; an antimitotic-antibiotic compound. From Klebsiella pneumoniae.
   3674..3795    +  polyA_signal   SV40 poly(A) signal: SV40 polyadenylation signal
   3868..3884    -  protein_bind   lac operator: The lac repressor binds to the lac operator to inhibit transcription in E. coli. This inhibition can be relieved by adding lactose or isopropyl-β-D-thiogalactopyranoside (IPTG). lac repressor encoded by lacI
   3892..3922    -  promoter       lac promoter: promoter for the E. coli lac operon
   3937..3958    -  protein_bind   CAP binding site: CAP binding activates transcription in the presence of cAMP. E. coli catabolite activator protein
   3971..4063    -  CDS            lacI (fragment): lac repressor; lacI; The lac repressor binds to the lac operator to inhibit transcription in E. coli. This inhibition can be relieved by adding lactose or isopropyl-β-D-thiogalactopyranoside (IPTG).
   4246..4834    -  rep_origin     ori: high-copy-number ColE1/pMB1/pBR322/pUC origin of replication
   5005..5865    -  CDS            AmpR: β-lactamase; bla; confers resistance to ampicillin, carbenicillin, and related antibiotics
   5866..5970    -  promoter       AmpR promoter: bla
