[The description below was written by a language model from this plasmid's Addgene catalogue record and pLannotate feature annotations shown in this document.]
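Description:
pcDNA3.1+HIF1a-AS1_deltaExon1 (nucleotides 26-78) is a mammalian expression plasmid built on the pcDNA3.1+ backbone that produces a deletion mutant of the human long non-coding RNA HIF1A antisense RNA 1 (HIF1α-AS1). It is propagated in E. coli as a high-copy plasmid through a ColE1/pUC-type origin, with ampicillin selection from the β-lactamase gene and its own promoter. An f1 phage origin is also present. For selection in mammalian cells, the backbone carries a neomycin/kanamycin phosphotransferase gene driven by the SV40 enhancer/early promoter and terminated by an SV40 polyadenylation signal. Short fragments annotated as ble, lacI, an HIV-1 LTR and bom are small partial matches and probably backbone remnants or annotation artefacts rather than functional parts.

The expression cassette consists of the CMV immediate-early enhancer and promoter, followed by a T7 promoter that could support in vitro transcription, and a bovine growth hormone polyadenylation signal downstream. The lncRNA insert is not annotated in the feature table, but the unannotated interval of about 700 nt between the T7 promoter and the bGH signal is where it would sit. According to the record, nucleotides 26 to 78 within exon 1 have been removed. The insert was cloned by restriction enzymes, and the sites used are not recorded. No tags or reporters are listed, as expected for a non-coding transcript.

The stated purpose is expression of this HIF1α-AS1 mutant. The associated publication describes the lncRNA as forming DNA:DNA:RNA triplexes and interacting with the HUSH complex, so the construct plausibly serves for comparison with the full-length transcript. The record does not state what function the deleted region has.
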