Addgene plasmid #194175: pcDNA3.1+HIF1a-AS1_deltaExon1 (nucleotides 26-78)
Purpose: Expresses lncRNA HIF1a-AS1 mutant
Depositing lab: Ralf Brandes & Matthias Leisegang. Depositing organization: Goethe-Universitaet Frankfurt am Main. Publication: HIF1alpha-AS1 is a DNA:DNA:RNA triplex-forming lncRNA interacting with the HUSH complex. Leisegang MS, Bains JK, Seredinski S, Oo JA, Krause NM, Kuo CC, Gunther S, Senturk Cetin N, Warwick T, Cao C, Boos F, Izquierdo Ponce J, Haydar S, Bednarz R, Valasarajan C, Fuhrmann DC, Preussner J, Looso M, Pullamsetti SS, Schulz MH, Jonker HRA, Richter C, Rezende F, Gilsbach R, Pfluger-Muller B, Wittig I, Grummt I, Ribarska T, Costa IG, Schwalbe H, Brandes RP. Nat Commun. 2022 Nov 2;13(1):6563. doi: 10.1038/s41467-022-34252-2. PubMed 36323673.
Backbone
  Vector backbone: pcDNA3.1+
  Vector type: Mammalian Expression
Growth in bacteria
  Bacterial resistance: Ampicillin, 100 μg/mL
  Growth temperature: 37°C
  Growth strain: DH5alpha
  Copy number: High Copy
Gene/Insert
  Gene/Insert name: HIF1a-AS1 (alt names: 5'AHIF1alpha; HIF1A Antisense RNA 1)
  Species: H. sapiens (human)
  Mutation: Within Exon1, nucleotides 26-78 were removed
  Entrez Gene: HIF1A-AS1 (a.k.a. 5'aHIF-1A, 5'aHIF1alpha)
  Promoter: CMV
  Cloning method: Restriction Enzyme; 5′ cloning site Unknown (unknown if destroyed)
Terms and licenses: Academic/Nonprofit Terms; Industry Terms: Not Available to Industry
How to cite: pcDNA3.1+HIF1a-AS1_deltaExon1 (nucleotides 26-78) was a gift from Ralf Brandes & Matthias Leisegang (Addgene plasmid # 194175 ; http://n2t.net/addgene:194175 ; RRID:Addgene_194175)
